Addgene plasmid #115141: pCMV-T7-hOrf2mor-NLS(sv40) (BPK5095)
Purpose: CMV-T7 promoter expression plasmid for human codon optimized Orf2mor anti-CRISPR protein with C-terminal NLS
Depositing lab: Joseph Bondy-Denomy & Keith Joung & Benjamin Kleinstiver. Depositing organization: Massachusetts General Hospital. Publication: Discovery of widespread Type I and Type V CRISPR-Cas inhibitors. Marino ND, Zhang JY, Borges AL, Sousa AA, Leon LM, Rauch BJ, Walton RT, Berry JD, Joung JK, Kleinstiver BP, Bondy-Denomy J. Science. 2018 Sep 6. pii: science.aau5174. doi: 10.1126/science.aau5174. PubMed 30190308.
Backbone
  Vector backbone: JDS246 (Plasmid #43861)
  Backbone manufacturer: Joung lab (Addgene Plasmid #43861)
  Vector type: Mammalian Expression
Growth in bacteria
  Bacterial resistance: Ampicillin, 100 μg/mL
  Growth temperature: 37°C
  Growth strain: DH5alpha
  Copy number: High Copy
Gene/Insert
  Gene/Insert name: human codon optimized Orf2mor anti-CRISPR protein (alt name: BPK5095)
  Species: Synthetic
  Tag / fusion protein: NLS(SV40) (C terminal on insert)
  Cloning method: Gibson Cloning
  Sequencing primers: 5′ CMV-F; 3′ BGH-rev
Terms and licenses: Academic/Nonprofit Terms; Industry Terms: Not Available to Industry
How to cite: pCMV-T7-hOrf2mor-NLS(sv40) (BPK5095) was a gift from Joseph Bondy-Denomy & Keith Joung & Benjamin Kleinstiver (Addgene plasmid # 115141 ; http://n2t.net/addgene:115141 ; RRID:Addgene_115141)
