[The description below was written by a language model from this plasmid's Addgene catalogue record and pLannotate feature annotations shown in this document.]
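Description:
pCMV-T7-hOrf2mor-NLS(sv40), also called BPK5095, is a small (about 3.6 kb) mammalian expression plasmid built by Gibson assembly on the JDS246 backbone. It is propagated in E. coli as a high-copy plasmid from a ColE1/pUC-type origin and selected with ampicillin through the β-lactamase gene and its native promoter. The annotation also picks up short backbone remnants (lac promoter/operator and CAP site, fragments of lacI, a pBluescript polylinker, an SV40 promoter and the pBR322 bom region). These appear to be cloning leftovers rather than functional parts of the design. No mammalian selection marker is annotated, so the plasmid appears suited to transient expression.

The payload is a synthetic, human codon-optimized open reading frame for Orf2mor, a candidate anti-CRISPR protein, fused at its C-terminus to an SV40 nuclear localization signal that directs the protein to the nucleus. The automated feature table does not annotate this coding sequence or the NLS. By position, the insert should lie in the unannotated stretch that spans the circular origin, between the T7 promoter near the end of the record and the bovine growth hormone polyadenylation signal. Transcription in mammalian cells is driven by the CMV immediate-early enhancer and promoter and terminated by the bGH poly(A) signal. The T7 promoter just upstream of the insert would additionally allow transcription by T7 RNA polymerase, for example in vitro. The construct was deposited with a study on inhibitors of Type I and Type V CRISPR-Cas systems. Its likely use is co-expression with a Cas nuclease in human cells to test whether Orf2mor inhibits CRISPR activity, though the record does not state which Cas protein it was tested against or whether it proved inhibitory.
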