Features (pLannotate 1.2.2; 14 found; start..end, strand, type, name):
    292..516     +  polyA_signal   bGH poly(A) signal: bovine growth hormone polyadenylation signal
    520..541     +  promoter       SV40 promoter (fragment): SV40 enhancer and early promoter
    546..562     +  misc_feature   MCS (fragment): pBluescript multiple cloning site
    611..627     -  protein_bind   lac operator: The lac repressor binds to the lac operator to inhibit transcription in E. coli. This inhibition can be relieved by adding lactose or isopropyl-β-D-thiogalactopyranoside (IPTG). lac repressor encoded by lacI
    635..665     -  promoter       lac promoter: promoter for the E. coli lac operon
    680..701     -  protein_bind   CAP binding site: CAP binding activates transcription in the presence of cAMP. E. coli catabolite activator protein
    714..806     -  CDS            lacI (fragment): lac repressor; lacI; The lac repressor binds to the lac operator to inhibit transcription in E. coli. This inhibition can be relieved by adding lactose or isopropyl-β-D-thiogalactopyranoside (IPTG).
    989..1577    -  rep_origin     ori: high-copy-number ColE1/pMB1/pBR322/pUC origin of replication
   1748..2608    -  CDS            AmpR: β-lactamase; bla; confers resistance to ampicillin, carbenicillin, and related antibiotics
   2609..2713    -  promoter       AmpR promoter: bla
   2784..2828    -  misc_feature   bom (fragment): basis of mobility region from pBR322
   2983..3362    +  enhancer       CMV enhancer: human cytomegalovirus immediate early enhancer
   3363..3566    +  promoter       CMV promoter: human cytomegalovirus (CMV) immediate early promoter
   3608..3626    +  promoter       T7 promoter: promoter for bacteriophage T7 RNA polymerase
>Addgene plasmid #115141 | pCMV-T7-hOrf2mor-NLS(sv40) (BPK5095) | addgene full sequence | sequence record 220500 | Addgene NGS Result
ATGGGCAATAACCCGAAAACCCCAGAATACACGCGCAAGGCTATTAGGGCATACGAGAAGAATTTGGTGA
GAAAGAGCGTTACCTTTGATGTCCGCAAGGACGATGATATGGAACTGCTTAAAATGATCGAACAAGACGG
TCGCACATTTGCTCAGATAGCACGCACCGCCCTTTTGGAACACCTTCAAAAAGGATCCGGCGGTGGAGGC
AGTGGGCCCAAGAAGAAGAGGAAAGTCTGACCGGTCATCATCACCATCACCATTGAGTTTAAACCCGCTG
ATCAGCCTCGACTGTGCCTTCTAGTTGCCAGCCATCTGTTGTTTGCCCCTCCCCCGTGCCTTCCTTGACC
CTGGAAGGTGCCACTCCCACTGTCCTTTCCTAATAAAATGAGGAAATTGCATCGCATTGTCTGAGTAGGT
GTCATTCTATTCTGGGGGGTGGGGTGGGGCAGGACAGCAAGGGGGAGGATTGGGAAGACAATAGCAGGCA
TGCTGGGGATGCGGTGGGCTCTATGGCTTCTGAGGCGGAAAGAACCAGCTGGGGCTCGATACCGTCGACC
TCTAGCTAGAGCTTGGCGTAATCATGGTCATAGCTGTTTCCTGTGTGAAATTGTTATCCGCTCACAATTC
CACACAACATACGAGCCGGAAGCATAAAGTGTAAAGCCTAGGGTGCCTAATGAGTGAGCTAACTCACATT
AATTGCGTTGCGCTCACTGCCCGCTTTCCAGTCGGGAAACCTGTCGTGCCAGCTGCATTAATGAATCGGC
CAACGCGCGGGGAGAGGCGGTTTGCGTATTGGGCGCTCTTCCGCTTCCTCGCTCACTGACTCGCTGCGCT
CGGTCGTTCGGCTGCGGCGAGCGGTATCAGCTCACTCAAAGGCGGTAATACGGTTATCCACAGAATCAGG
GGATAACGCAGGAAAGAACATGTGAGCAAAAGGCCAGCAAAAGGCCAGGAACCGTAAAAAGGCCGCGTTG
CTGGCGTTTTTCCATAGGCTCCGCCCCCCTGACGAGCATCACAAAAATCGACGCTCAAGTCAGAGGTGGC
GAAACCCGACAGGACTATAAAGATACCAGGCGTTTCCCCCTGGAAGCTCCCTCGTGCGCTCTCCTGTTCC
GACCCTGCCGCTTACCGGATACCTGTCCGCCTTTCTCCCTTCGGGAAGCGTGGCGCTTTCTCATAGCTCA
CGCTGTAGGTATCTCAGTTCGGTGTAGGTCGTTCGCTCCAAGCTGGGCTGTGTGCACGAACCCCCCGTTC
AGCCCGACCGCTGCGCCTTATCCGGTAACTATCGTCTTGAGTCCAACCCGGTAAGACACGACTTATCGCC
ACTGGCAGCAGCCACTGGTAACAGGATTAGCAGAGCGAGGTATGTAGGCGGTGCTACAGAGTTCTTGAAG
TGGTGGCCTAACTACGGCTACACTAGAAGAACAGTATTTGGTATCTGCGCTCTGCTGAAGCCAGTTACCT
TCGGAAAAAGAGTTGGTAGCTCTTGATCCGGCAAACAAACCACCGCTGGTAGCGGTGGTTTTTTTGTTTG
CAAGCAGCAGATTACGCGCAGAAAAAAAGGATCTCAAGAAGATCCTTTGATCTTTTCTACGGGGTCTGAC
GCTCAGTGGAACGAAAACTCACGTTAAGGGATTTTGGTCATGAGATTATCAAAAAGGATCTTCACCTAGA
TCCTTTTAAATTAAAAATGAAGTTTTAAATCAATCTAAAGTATATATGAGTAAACTTGGTCTGACAGTTA
CCAATGCTTAATCAGTGAGGCACCTATCTCAGCGATCTGTCTATTTCGTTCATCCATAGTTGCCTGACTC
CCCGTCGTGTAGATAACTACGATACGGGAGGGCTTACCATCTGGCCCCAGTGCTGCAATGATACCGCGAG
ACCCACGCTCACCGGCTCCAGATTTATCAGCAATAAACCAGCCAGCCGGAAGGGCCGAGCGCAGAAGTGG
TCCTGCAACTTTATCCGCCTCCATCCAGTCTATTAATTGTTGCCGGGAAGCTAGAGTAAGTAGTTCGCCA
GTTAATAGTTTGCGCAACGTTGTTGCCATTGCTACAGGCATCGTGGTGTCACGCTCGTCGTTTGGTATGG
CTTCATTCAGCTCCGGTTCCCAACGATCAAGGCGAGTTACATGATCCCCCATGTTGTGCAAAAAAGCGGT
TAGCTCCTTCGGTCCTCCGATCGTTGTCAGAAGTAAGTTGGCCGCAGTGTTATCACTCATGGTTATGGCA
GCACTGCATAATTCTCTTACTGTCATGCCATCCGTAAGATGCTTTTCTGTGACTGGTGAGTACTCAACCA
AGTCATTCTGAGAATAGTGTATGCGGCGACCGAGTTGCTCTTGCCCGGCGTCAATACGGGATAATACCGC
GCCACATAGCAGAACTTTAAAAGTGCTCATCATTGGAAAACGTTCTTCGGGGCGAAAACTCTCAAGGATC
TTACCGCTGTTGAGATCCAGTTCGATGTAACCCACTCGTGCACCCAACTGATCTTCAGCATCTTTTACTT
TCACCAGCGTTTCTGGGTGAGCAAAAACAGGAAGGCAAAATGCCGCAAAAAAGGGAATAAGGGCGACACG
GAAATGTTGAATACTCATACTCTTCCTTTTTCAATATTATTGAAGCATTTATCAGGGTTATTGTCTCATG
AGCGGATACATATTTGAATGTATTTAGAAAAATAAACAAATAGGGGTTCCGCGCACATTTCCCCGAAAAG
TGCCACCTGACGTCGACGGATCGGGAGATCGATCTCCCGATCCCCTAGGGTCGACTCTCAGTACAATCTG
CTCTGATGCCGCATAGTTAAGCCAGTATCTGCTCCCTGCTTGTGTGTTGGAGGTCGCTGAGTAGTGCGCG
AGCAAAATTTAAGCTACAACAAGGCAAGGCTTGACCGACAATTGCATGAAGAATCTGCTTAGGGTTAGGC
GTTTTGCGCTGCTTCGCGATGTACGGGCCAGATATACGCGTTGACATTGATTATTGACTAGTTATTAATA
GTAATCAATTACGGGGTCATTAGTTCATAGCCCATATATGGAGTTCCGCGTTACATAACTTACGGTAAAT
GGCCCGCCTGGCTGACCGCCCAACGACCCCCGCCCATTGACGTCAATAATGACGTATGTTCCCATAGTAA
CGCCAATAGGGACTTTCCATTGACGTCAATGGGTGGAGTATTTACGGTAAACTGCCCACTTGGCAGTACA
TCAAGTGTATCATATGCCAAGTACGCCCCCTATTGACGTCAATGACGGTAAATGGCCCGCCTGGCATTAT
GCCCAGTACATGACCTTATGGGACTTTCCTACTTGGCAGTACATCTACGTATTAGTCATCGCTATTACCA
TGGTGATGCGGTTTTGGCAGTACATCAATGGGCGTGGATAGCGGTTTGACTCACGGGGATTTCCAAGTCT
CCACCCCATTGACGTCAATGGGAGTTTGTTTTGGCACCAAAATCAACGGGACTTTCCAAAATGTCGTAAC
AACTCCGCCCCATTGACGCAAATGGGCGGTAGGCGTGTACGGTGGGAGGTCTATATAAGCAGAGCTGGTT
TAGTGAACCGTCAGATCCGCTAGAGATCCGCGGCCGCTAATACGACTCACTATAGGGAGAGCCGCCACC
